Addgene plasmid #32978: p3XFlag-CMV10-Flag-mMcl-1
Depositing lab: Joseph Opferman. Depositing organization: St. Jude Children's Research Hospital. Publication: Ubiquitin-independent degradation of antiapoptotic MCL-1. Stewart DP, Koss B, Bathina M, Perciavalle RM, Bisanz K, Opferman JT. Mol Cell Biol. 2010 Jun;30(12):3099-110. Epub 2010 Apr 12. 10.1128/MCB.01266-09 PubMed 20385764.
Backbone
  Vector backbone: p3XFlag-CMV10
  Backbone manufacturer: Sigma
  Backbone size w/o insert (bp): 6307
  Vector type: Mammalian Expression
  Selectable markers: Neomycin (select with G418)
Growth in bacteria
  Bacterial resistance: Ampicillin, 100 μg/mL
  Growth temperature: 37°C
  Growth strain: DH5alpha
  Copy number: High Copy
Gene/Insert
  Gene/Insert name: Mcl-1
  Species: M. musculus (mouse)
  Insert size (bp): 995
  Entrez Gene: Mcl1 (a.k.a. Gm52627, Mcl-1)
  Promoter: CMV
  Tag / fusion protein: 3XFlag (N terminal on backbone)
  Cloning method: Restriction Enzyme; 5′ cloning site HindIII (not destroyed); 3′ cloning site EcoRI (not destroyed)
  Sequencing primers: 5′ acaaagaccatgacggtgat; 3′ ccaggagaggcactggggag
Terms and licenses: Academic/Nonprofit Terms; Industry Terms: Not Available to Industry
How to cite: p3XFlag-CMV10-Flag-mMcl-1 was a gift from Joseph Opferman (Addgene plasmid # 32978 ; http://n2t.net/addgene:32978 ; RRID:Addgene_32978)
