[The description below was written by a language model from this plasmid's Addgene catalogue record and pLannotate feature annotations shown in this document.]
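Description:
p3XFlag-CMV10-Flag-mMcl-1 is a mammalian expression plasmid built on the commercial p3XFlag-CMV10 backbone, carrying the mouse Mcl1 coding sequence (about 1 kb) cloned between HindIII and EcoRI sites that both remain intact. The full sequenced construct is roughly 7.3 kb. In E. coli it is maintained at high copy from a ColE1/pUC-type origin and selected with ampicillin through the β-lactamase gene. An f1 phage origin is also present, which in principle allows single-stranded DNA production. Short lacZα, lac promoter/operator, lacI and T7 promoter annotations are remnants of the cloning-vector ancestry rather than functional parts of the payload.

The expression cassette consists of the human cytomegalovirus immediate-early enhancer and promoter, followed by a backbone-encoded 3xFLAG epitope (with an enterokinase cleavage site) placed just upstream of Mcl1, so the protein carries the tag at its N terminus. The transcript is terminated by the human growth hormone polyadenylation signal. A separate cassette uses the SV40 enhancer/early promoter to drive the neomycin phosphotransferase gene, ending in an SV40 poly(A) signal, which allows G418 selection of stably transfected mammalian cells. The adjacent ble and partial str annotations probably reflect the neo gene having been carried over together with neighbouring resistance sequences, and the record does not list them as usable markers.

MCL-1 is an antiapoptotic regulator of cell survival. This plasmid provides strong constitutive expression of an epitope-tagged version suitable for detection or immunoprecipitation with anti-FLAG reagents. The associated publication concerns ubiquitin-independent degradation of MCL-1, which suggests its use in studies of protein turnover and stability.
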