Features (pLannotate 1.2.2; 23 found; start..end, strand, type, name):
      4..158     -  CDS            lacZα (fragment): LacZα fragment of β-galactosidase; lacZ fragment
    318..697     +  enhancer       CMV enhancer: human cytomegalovirus immediate early enhancer
    699..898     +  promoter       CMV promoter: human cytomegalovirus (CMV) immediate early promoter
    931..996     +  CDS            3xFLAG: three tandem FLAG® epitope tags, followed by an enterokinase cleavage site
   1009..2001    +  CDS            Mcl1: MCL1_MOUSE - Experimental evidence at protein level: Swiss-Prot protein existence level 1. Involved in the regulation of apoptosis versus cell survival, and in the maintenance of viability but not of proliferation. Mediates its effects by interactions with a number of other regulators of apoptosis. Isoform 2 has antiapoptotic activity. From Mus musculus (Mouse).
   2042..2060    -  misc_feature   MCS (fragment): pUC18/19 multiple cloning site
   2061..2683    +  polyA_signal   hGH poly(A) signal: human growth hormone polyadenylation signal
   2725..3022    +  promoter       SV40 promoter: SV40 enhancer and early promoter
   3076..3867    +  CDS            neo: KKA2_KLEPN - Also known as kan, nptII. Experimental evidence at protein level: Swiss-Prot protein existence level 1. Resistance to kanamycin, neomycin, paromomycin, ribostamycin, butirosin and gentamicin B. From Klebsiella pneumoniae.
   3891..4268    +  CDS            ble: BLE_KLEPN - Experimental evidence at protein level: Swiss-Prot protein existence level 1. Binding protein with a strong affinity to the bleomycin family of antibiotics. Binds to CL990; an antimitotic-antibiotic compound. From Klebsiella pneumoniae.
   4310..4369    +  CDS            str (fragment): STR_KLEPN - Protein inferred from homology: Swiss-Prot protein existence level 3. The aminoglycoside phosphotransferases achieve inactivation of their antibiotic substrates by phosphorylation. From Klebsiella pneumoniae.
   4392..4415    -  rep_origin     CloDF13 ori (fragment): Plasmids containing the CloDF13 (CDF) origin of replication can be propagated in E. coli cells that contain additional plasmids with compatible origins.
   4416..4499    +  CDS            large T antigen (fragment): large T antigen from SV40 (simian virus 40)
   4522..4656    +  polyA_signal   SV40 poly(A) signal: SV40 polyadenylation signal
   4662..4680    -  promoter       T7 promoter: promoter for bacteriophage T7 RNA polymerase
   4718..4734    -  protein_bind   lac operator: The lac repressor binds to the lac operator to inhibit transcription in E. coli. This inhibition can be relieved by adding lactose or isopropyl-β-D-thiogalactopyranoside (IPTG). lac repressor encoded by lacI
   4742..4772    -  promoter       lac promoter: promoter for the E. coli lac operon
   4787..4808    -  protein_bind   CAP binding site: CAP binding activates transcription in the presence of cAMP. E. coli catabolite activator protein
   4821..4913    -  CDS            lacI (fragment): lac repressor; lacI; The lac repressor binds to the lac operator to inhibit transcription in E. coli. This inhibition can be relieved by adding lactose or isopropyl-β-D-thiogalactopyranoside (IPTG).
   5096..5684    -  rep_origin     ori: high-copy-number ColE1/pMB1/pBR322/pUC origin of replication
   5855..6715    -  CDS            AmpR: β-lactamase; bla; confers resistance to ampicillin, carbenicillin, and related antibiotics
   6716..6820    -  promoter       AmpR promoter: bla
   6847..7275    +  rep_origin     f1 ori (sequence partly withheld): f1 bacteriophage origin of replication; arrow indicates direction of (+) strand synthesis
>Addgene plasmid #32978 | p3XFlag-CMV10-Flag-mMcl-1 | addgene full sequence | sequence record 485522 | Addgene Long Read Sequencing Result
CCATTCGCCATTCAGGCTGCGCAACTGTTGGGAAGGGCGATCGGTGCGGGCCTCTTCGCTATTACGCCAG
CTGGCGAAAGGGGGATGTGCTGCAAGGCGATTAAGTTGGGTAACGCCAGGGTTTTCCCAGTCACGACGTT
GTAAAACGACGGCCAGTGCCAAGCTGATCTATACATTGAATCAATATTGGCAATTAGCCATATTAGTCAT
TGGTTATATAGCATAAATCAATATTGGCTATTGGCCATTGCATACGTTGTATCTATATCATAATATGTAC
ATTTATATTGGCTCATGTCCAATATGACCGCCATGTTGACATTGATTATTGACTAGTTATTAATAGTAAT
CAATTACGGGGTCATTAGTTCATAGCCCATATATGGAGTTCCGCGTTACATAACTTACGGTAAATGGCCC
GCCTGGCTGACCGCCCAACGACCCCCGCCCATTGACGTCAATAATGACGTATGTTCCCATAGTAACGCCA
ATAGGGACTTTCCATTGACGTCAATGGGTGGAGTATTTACGGTAAACTGCCCACTTGGCAGTACATCAAG
TGTATCATATGCCAAGTCCGCCCCCTATTGACGTCAATGACGGTAAATGGCCCGCCTGGCATTATGCCCA
GTACATGACCTTACGGGACTTTCCTACTTGGCAGTACATCTACGTATTAGTCATCGCTATTACCATGGTG
ATGCGGTTTTGGCAGTACACCAATGGGCGTGGATAGCGGTTTGACTCACGGGGATTTCCAAGTCTCCACC
CCATTGACGTCAATGGGAGTTTGTTTTGGCACCAAAATCAACGGGACTTTCCAAAATGTCGTAATAACCC
CGCCCCGTTGACGCAAATGGGCGGTAGGCGTGTACGGTGGGAGGTCTATATAAGCAGAGCTCGTTTAGTG
AACCGTCAGAATTAACCATGGACTACAAAGACCATGACGGTGATTATAAAGATCATGACATCGATTACAA
GGATGACGATGACAAGCTTGCGGCCGCCATGTTTGGCCTGCGGAGAAACGCGGTCATCGGCTTGAACCTG
TACTGCGGCGGCGCCAGCCTCGGCGCGGGCGGCGGTTCTCCGGCAGGGGCGCGCCTGGTGGCCGAGGAGG
CCAAGGCGCGGCGCGAGGGGGGAGGGGAGGCCGCCCTGCTGCCCGGCGCGCGGGTGGTCGCCCGGCCGCC
GCCCGTGGGCGCCGAGGACCCCGACGTCACCGCGTCGGCCGAAAGGCGGCTGCATAAGTCGCCCGGCCTC
CTCGCCGTGCCGCCCGAGGAGATGGCCGCGTCGGCCGCCGCCGCCATCGTGTCTCCGGAGGAGGAACTGG
ACGGCTGCGAGCCGGAGGCCATCGGCAAGCGCCCGGCCGTGCTGCCCCTCCTGGAGCGCGTGAGCGAGGC
GGCCAAGAGCTCCGGGGCCGACGGCTCTCTGCCCTCCACGCCGCCGCCGCCCGAGGAGGAAGAGGACGAC
CTATACCGCCAGTCGCTGGAGATCATCTCGCGCTACTTGCGGGAGCAGGCGACCGGCTCCAAGGACTCGA
AGCCTCTGGGCGAGGCGGGCGCGGCGGGCCGGAGAGCGCTGGAGACCCTGCGGCGCGTGGGCGACGGCGT
GCAGCGCAACCACGAGACGGCCTTCCAGGGCATGCTCCGGAAACTGGACATTAAAAACGAAGGCGATGTT
AAATCTTTTTCTCGAGTAATGGTCCATGTTTTCAAAGATGGCGTAACAAACTGGGGCAGGATTGTGACTC
TTATTTCTTTCGGTGCCTTTGTGGCCAAACACTTAAAGAGCGTAAACCAAGAAAGCTTCATCGAACCATT
AGCAGAAACTATCACAGATGTTCTTGTAAGGACGAAACGGGACTGGCTTGTCAAACAAAGAGGCTGGGAT
GGGTTTGTGGAGTTCTTCCACGTACAGGACCTAGAAGGCGGCATCAGAAATGTGCTGCTGGCTTTTGCGG
GTGTTGCTGGAGTAGGGGCTGGTCTGGCATATCTAATAAGATAGAAGGGCGAATTCATCGATAGATCTGA
TATCGGTACCAGTCGACTCTAGAGGATCCCGGGTGGCATCCCTGTGACCCCTCCCCAGTGCCTCTCCTGG
CCCTGGAAGTTGCCACTCCAGTGCCCACCAGCCTTGTCCTAATAAAATTAAGTTGCATCATTTTGTCTGA
CTAGGTGTCCTTCTATAATATTATGGGGTGGAGGGGGGTGGTATGGAGCAAGGGGCAAGTTGGGAAGACA
ACCTGTAGGGCCTGCGGGGTCTATTGGGAACCAAGCTGGAGTGCAGTGGCACAATCTTGGCTCACTGCAA
TCTCCGCCTCCTGGGTTCAAGCGATTCTCCTGCCTCAGCCTCCCGAGTTGTTGGGATTCCAGGCATGCAT
GACCAGGCTCAGCTAATTTTTGTTTTTTTGGTAGAGACGGGGTTTCACCATATTGGCCAGGCTGGTCTCC
AACTCCTAATCTCAGGTGATCTACCCACCTTGGCCTCCCAAATTGCTGGGATTACAGGCGTGAACCACTG
CTCCCTTCCCTGTCCTTCTGATTTTAAAATAACTATACCAGCAGGAGGACGTCCAGACACAGCATAGGCT
ACCTGGCCATGCCCAACCGGTGGGACATTTGAGTTGCTTGCTTGGCACTGTCCTCTCATGCGTTGGGTCC
ACTCAGTAGATGCCTGTTGAATTGGGTACGCGGCCAGCTTGGCTGTGGAATGTGTGTCAGTTAGGGTGTG
GAAAGTCCCCAGGCTCCCCAGCAGGCAGAAGTATGCAAAGCATGCATCTCAATTAGTCAGCAACCAGGTG
TGGAAAGTCCCCAGGCTCCCCAGCAGGCAGAAGTATGCAAAGCATGCATCTCAATTAGTCAGCAACCATA
GTCCCGCCCCTAACTCCGCCCATCCCGCCCCTAACTCCGCCCAGTTCCGCCCATTCTCCGCCCCATGGCT
GACTAATTTTTTTTATTTATGCAGAGGCCGAGGCCGCCTCGGCCTCTGAGCTATTCCAGAAGTAGTGAGG
AGGCTTTTTTGGAGGAATTGATCAGCTTGGGATCTGATCAAGAGACAGGATGAGGATCGTTTCGCATGAT
TGAACAAGATGGATTGCACGCAGGTTCTCCGGCCGCTTGGGTGGAGAGGCTATTCGGCTATGACTGGGCA
CAACAGACAATCGGCTGCTCTGATGCCGCCGTGTTCCGGCTGTCAGCGCAGGGGCGCCCGGTTCTTTTTG
TCAAGACCGACCTGTCCGGTGCCCTGAATGAACTGCAGGACGAGGCAGCGCGGCTATCGTGGCTGGCCAC
GACGGGCGTTCCTTGCGCAGCTGTGCTCGACGTTGTCACTGAAGCGGGAAGGGACTGGCTGCTATTGGGC
GAAGTGCCGGGGCAGGATCTCCTGTCATCTCACCTTGCTCCTGCCGAGAAAGTATCCATCATGGCTGATG
CAATGCGGCGGCTGCATACGCTTGATCCGGCTACCTGCCCATTCGACCACCAAGCGAAACATCGCATCGA
GCGAGCACGTACTCGGATGGAAGCCGGTCTTGTCGATCAGGATGATCTGGACGAAGAGCATCAGGGGCTC
GCGCCAGCCGAACTGTTCGCCAGGCTCAAGGCGCGCATGCCCGACGGCGAGGATCTCGTCGTGACCCATG
GCGATGCCTGCTTGCCGAATATCATGGTGGAAAATGGCCGCTTTTCTGGATTCATCGACTGTGGCCGGCT
GGGTGTGGCGGACCGCTATCAGGACATAGCGTTGGCTACCCGTGATATTGCTGAAGAGCTTGGCGGCGAA
TGGGCTGACCGCTTCCTCGTGCTTTACGGTATCGCCGCTCCCGATTCGCAGCGCATCGCCTTCTATCGCC
TTCTTGACGAGTTCTTCTGAGCGGGACTCTGGGGTTCGAAATGACCGACCAAGCGACGCCCAACCTGCCA
TCACGAGATTTCGATTCCACCGCCGCCTTCTATGAAAGGTTGGGCTTCGGAATCGTTTTCCGGGACGCCG
GCTGGATGATCCTCCAGCGCGGGGATCTCATGCTGGAGTTCTTCGCCCACCCCGGGCTCGATCCCCTCGC
GAGTTGGTTCAGCTGCTGCCTGAGGCTGGACGACCTCGCGGAGTTCTACCGGCAGTGCAAATCCGTCGGC
ATCCAGGAAACCAGCAGCGGCTATCCGCGCATCCATGCCCCCGAACTGCAGGAGTGGGGAGGCACGATGG
CCGCTTTGGTCGACCCGGACGGGACGCTCCTGCGCCTGATACAGAACGAATTGCTTGCAGGCATCTCATG
AGTGTGTCTTCCCGTTTTCCGCCTGAGGTCACTGCGTGGATGGAGCGCTGGCGCCTGCTGCGCGACGGCG
AGCTGCTCACCACCCACTCGCCAAGCTGGAACCGTAAAAAGGCCGCGTTGCTGGCGTTTTTCCATAGGCT
CCGCCGATCATAATCAGCCATACCACATTTGTAGAGGTTTTACTTGCTTTAAAAAACCTCCCACACCTCC
CCCTGAACCTGAAACATAAAATGAATGCAATTGTTGTTGTTAACTTGTTTATTGCAGCTTATAATGGTTA
CAAATAAAGCAATAGCATCACAAATTTCACAAATAAAGCATTTTTTTCACTGCATTCTAGTTGTGGTTTG
TCCAAACTCATCAATGTATCTTATCATGTCTGGATCAATTCCCTATAGTGAGTCGTATTAAATTCGTAAT
CATGTCATAGCTGTTTCCTGTGTGAAATTGTTATCCGCTCACAATTCCACACAACATACGAGCCGGAAGC
ATAAAGTGTAAAGCCTGGGGTGCCTAATGAGTGAGCTAACTCACATTAATTGCGTTGCGCTCACTGCCCG
CTTTCCAGTCGGGAAACCTGTCGTGCCAGCTGCATTAATGAATCGGCCAACGCGCGGGGAGAGGCGGTTT
GCGTATTGGGCGCTCTTCCGCTTCCTCGCTCACTGACTCGCTGCGCTCGGTCGTTCGGCTGCGGCGAGCG
GTATCAGCTCACTCAAAGGCGGTAATACGGTTATCCACAGAATCAGGGGATAACGCAGGAAAGAACATGT
GAGCAAAAGGCCAGCAAAAGGCCAGGAACCGTAAAAAGGCCGCGTTGCTGGCGTTTTTCCATAGGCTCCG
CCCCCCTGACGAGCATCACAAAAATCGACGCTCAAGTCAGAGGTGGCGAAACCCGACAGGACTATAAAGA
TACCAGGCGTTTCCCCCTGGAAGCTCCCTCGTGCGCTCTCCTGTTCCGACCCTGCCGCTTACCGGATACC
TGTCCGCCTTTCTCCCTTCGGGAAGCGTGGCGCTTTCTCATAGCTCACGCTGTAGGTATCTCAGTTCGGT
GTAGGTCGTTCGCTCCAAGCTGGGCTGTGTGCACGAACCCCCCGTTCAGCCCGACCGCTGCGCCTTATCC
GGTAACTATCGTCTTGAGTCCAACCCGGTAAGACACGACTTATCGCCACTGGCAGCAGCCACTGGTAACA
GGATTAGCAGAGCGAGGTATGTAGGCGGTGCTACAGAGTTCTTGAAGTGGTGGCCTAACTACGGCTACAC
TAGAAGAACAGTATTTGGTATCTGCGCTCTGCTGAAGCCAGTTACCTTCGGAAAAAGAGTTGGTAGCTCT
TGATCCGGCAAACAAACCACCGCTGGTAGCGGTGGTTTTTTTGTTTGCAAGCAGCAGATTACGCGCAGAA
AAAAAGGATCTCAAGAAGATCCTTTGATCTTTTCTACGGGGTCTGACGCTCAGTGGAACGAAAACTCACG
TTAAGGGATTTTGGTCATGAGATTATCAAAAAGGATCTTCACCTAGATCCTTTTAAATTAAAAATGAAGT
TTTAAATCAATCTAAAGTATATATGAGTAAACTTGGTCTGACAGTTACCAATGCTTAATCAGTGAGGCAC
CTATCTCAGCGATCTGTCTATTTCGTTCATCCATAGTTGCCTGACTCCCCGTCGTGTAGATAACTACGAT
ACGGGAGGGCTTACCATCTGGCCCCAGTGCTGCAATGATACCGCGAGACCCACGCTCACCGGCTCCAGAT
TTATCAGCAATAAACCAGCCAGCCGGAAGGGCCGAGCGCAGAAGTGGTCCTGCAACTTTATCCGCCTCCA
TCCAGTCTATTAATTGTTGCCGGGAAGCTAGAGTAAGTAGTTCGCCAGTTAATAGTTTGCGCAACGTTGT
TGCCATTGCTACAGGCATCGTGGTGTCACGCTCGTCGTTTGGTATGGCTTCATTCAGCTCCGGTTCCCAA
CGATCAAGGCGAGTTACATGATCCCCCATGTTGTGCAAAAAAGCGGTTAGCTCCTTCGGTCCTCCGATCG
TTGTCAGAAGTAAGTTGGCCGCAGTGTTATCACTCATGGTTATGGCAGCACTGCATAATTCTCTTACTGT
CATGCCATCCGTAAGATGCTTTTCTGTGACTGGTGAGTACTCAACCAAGTCATTCTGAGAATAGTGTATG
CGGCGACCGAGTTGCTCTTGCCCGGCGTCAATACGGGATAATACCGCGCCACATAGCAGAACTTTAAAAG
TGCTCATCATTGGAAAACGTTCTTCGGGGCGAAAACTCTCAAGGATCTTACCGCTGTTGAGATCCAGTTC
GATGTAACCCACTCGTGCACCCAACTGATCTTCAGCATCTTTTACTTTCACCAGCGTTTCTGGGTGAGCA
AAAACAGGAAGGCAAAATGCCGCAAAAAAGGGAATAAGGGCGACACGGAAATGTTGAATACTCATACTCT
TCCTTTTTCAATATTATTGAAGCATTTATCAGGGTTATTGTCTCATGAGCGGATACATATTTGAATGTAT
TTAGAAAAATAAACAAATAGGGGTTCCGCGCACATTTCCCCGAAAAGTGCCACCTG
[124 nt withheld, positions 6847-6970]
C
[91 nt withheld, positions 6972-7062]
A
[49 nt withheld, positions 7064-7112]
CCTTTGACGTTGGAGTCCACGTTCTTT
[37 nt withheld, positions 7140-7176]
ACCCTATCTCGGTCTATTCTTTTGATTTATAAGGGATTTTGCCGATTTCGGCCTATTGGTTAAAAAATGA
GCTGATTTAACAAAAATTTAACGCGAATTTTAACAAAATATTAACGCTTACAATTT
