>Addgene plasmid #32978 | p3XFlag-CMV10-Flag-mMcl-1 | addgene partial sequence | sequence record 44662 | pCEP-fwd 5'-AGAGCTCGTTTAGTGAACCG-3'
AGACATGACGGTGATTATAAAGATCATGACATCGATTACAAGGATGACGATGACAAGCTTGCGGCCGCCA
TGTTTGGCCTGCGGAGAAACGCGGTCATCGGCTTGAACCTGTACTGCGGCGGCGCCAGCCTCGGCGCGGG
CGGCGGTTCTCCGGCAGGGGCGCGCCTGGTGGCCGAGGAGGCCAAGGCGCGGCGCGAGGGGGGAGGGGAG
GCCGCCCTGCTGCCCGGCGCGCGGGTGGTCGCCCGGCCGCCGCCCGTGGGCGCCGAGGACCCCGACGTCA
CCGCGTCGGCCGAAAGGCGGCTGCATAAGTCGCCCGGCCTCCTCGCCGTGCCGCCCGAGGAGATGGCCGC
GTCGGCCGCCGCCGCCATCGTGTCTCCGGAGGAGGAACTGGACGGCTGCGAGCCGGAGGCCATCGGCAAG
CGCCCGGCCGTGCTGCCCCTCCTGGAGCGCGTGAGCGAGGCGGCCAAGAGCTCCGGGGCCGACGGCTCTC
TGCCCTCCACGCCGCCGCCGCCCGAGGAGGAAGAGGACGACCTATACCGCCAGTCGCTGGAGATCATCTC
GCGCTACTTGCGGGAGCAGGCGACCGGCTCCAAGGACTC
